Addgene plasmid #236867: Nluc-KRAS(G12D)-cRAF(RBD)-HaloTag BiBRET Vector
Depositing lab: Promega Corporation.
Backbone
  Vector backbone: pFC221K HaloTag(R) CMV-Blast BiBRET Vector and pFN224C NanoLuc(R) CMV-Neo BiBRET-Balanced Vector
  Vector type: Mammalian Expression
  Selectable markers: Blasticidin
Growth in bacteria
  Bacterial resistance: Kanamycin, 50 μg/mL
  Growth temperature: 37°C
  Growth strain: DH5alpha
  Copy number: High Copy
Gene/Insert 1
  Gene/Insert name: KRAS
  Species: H. sapiens (human)
  Mutation: G12D
  Entrez Gene: KRAS (a.k.a. 'C-K-RAS, C-K-RAS, CFC2, K-RAS2A, K-RAS2B, K-RAS4A, K-RAS4B, K-Ras, K-Ras 2, KI-RAS, KRAS1, KRAS2, NS, NS3, OES, RALD, RASK2, c-Ki-ras, c-Ki-ras2)
  Promoter: CMV
  Tag / fusion protein: NanoLuc (R) (N terminal on backbone)
  Cloning method: Other
Gene/Insert 2
  Gene/Insert name: cRAF(RBD)
  Species: H. sapiens (human)
  Entrez Gene: RAF1 (a.k.a. CMD1NN, CRAF, NS5, Raf-1, c-Raf)
  Tag / fusion protein: HaloTag (R) (C terminal on backbone)
How to cite: Nluc-KRAS(G12D)-cRAF(RBD)-HaloTag BiBRET Vector was a gift from Promega Corporation (Addgene plasmid # 236867 ; http://n2t.net/addgene:236867 ; RRID:Addgene_236867)
