[The description below was written by a language model from this plasmid's Addgene catalogue record and pLannotate feature annotations shown in this document.]
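Description:
Nluc-KRAS(G12D)-cRAF(RBD)-HaloTag BiBRET Vector is a 6.65 kb mammalian expression plasmid that delivers both partners of a bioluminescence resonance energy transfer (BRET) protein-interaction assay from a single molecule. According to the record, it was assembled from two BiBRET backbones: a HaloTag CMV-Blast vector and a NanoLuc CMV-Neo "balanced" vector. In bacteria it replicates from a high-copy ColE1/pUC-type origin and is selected with kanamycin through an EM7-driven neo (nptII) gene. An annotated loxP site lies just upstream of that cassette. For mammalian cells, a separate cassette with the SV40 enhancer/early promoter, blasticidin S deaminase and a synthetic poly(A) signal provides blasticidin selection.

The payload is arranged as two divergent transcription units sharing a central CMV enhancer. In one direction, the full CMV promoter, a chimeric β-globin/immunoglobulin intron and a T7 promoter precede a fragment of human RAF1, the Ras-binding domain. This fragment is fused through a TEV protease site to a C-terminal HaloTag and is followed by an SV40 poly(A) signal. In the opposite direction, a minimal CMV promoter fragment with an adjacent SP6 promoter drives NanoLuc luciferase fused to the N terminus of human KRAS carrying the oncogenic G12D substitution, again ending in an SV40 poly(A) signal. The weaker minimal promoter on the donor side presumably keeps donor expression low relative to the acceptor, in line with the "balanced" backbone name.

When KRAS(G12D) binds the RAF1 RBD, NanoLuc is brought close to HaloTag labelled with a fluorescent chloroalkane ligand, producing energy transfer. The design suits live-cell monitoring of the KRAS–RAF interaction, for example to test compounds that disrupt it, although the record does not state a specific application.
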