Features (pLannotate 1.2.2; 24 found; start..end, strand, type, name):
     21..102     -  polyA_signal   SV40 poly(A) signal: SV40 polyadenylation signal
    125..208     -  CDS            large T antigen (fragment): large T antigen from SV40 (simian virus 40)
    264..296     -  misc_feature   MCS (fragment): pUC18/19 multiple cloning site
    305..871     -  CDS            K-Ras: human small GTPase proto-oncoprotein
    893..1405    -  CDS            Nluc: NanoLuc® luciferase human codon-optimized
   1444..1462    -  promoter       SP6 promoter: promoter for bacteriophage SP6 RNA polymerase
   1488..1510    -  promoter       minimal CMV promoter (fragment): human cytomegalovirus (CMV) immediate early promoter
   1520..1885    +  enhancer       CMV enhancer: human cytomegalovirus immediate early enhancer
   1887..2086    +  promoter       CMV promoter: human cytomegalovirus (CMV) immediate early promoter
   2225..2357    +  intron         chimeric intron: chimera between introns from human β-globin and immunoglobulin heavy chain genes
   2401..2419    +  promoter       T7 promoter: promoter for bacteriophage T7 RNA polymerase
   2436..2693    +  CDS            RAF1 (fragment): RAF1_HUMAN - Also known as RAF. Experimental evidence at protein level: Swiss-Prot protein existence level 1. Serine/threonine-protein kinase that acts as a regulatory link between the membrane-associated Ras GTPases and the MAPK/ERK cascade, and this critical regulatory link functions as a switch determining cell fate decisions including proliferation, differentiation, apoptosis, survival and oncogenic transformation. RAF1 activation initiates a mitogen-activated protein kinase (MAPK) cascade that comprises a sequential phosphorylation of the dual-specific MAPK kinases (MAP2K1/MEK1 and MAP2K2
   2706..2726    +  CDS            TEV site: tobacco etch virus (TEV) protease recognition and cleavage site
   2742..3625    +  CDS            HaloTag® (fragment): modified bacterial dehalogenase that forms covalent bonds with chloroalkane derivatives
   3636..3664    +  misc_feature   MCS (fragment): pUC18/19 multiple cloning site
   3713..3834    -  polyA_signal   SV40 poly(A) signal: SV40 polyadenylation signal
   3857..3925    -  CDS            large T antigen (fragment): large T antigen from SV40 (simian virus 40)
   3949..3982    +  protein_bind   loxP: Cre-mediated recombination occurs in the 8-bp core sequence (GCATACAT). Cre recombinase
   3992..4039    +  promoter       EM7 promoter: synthetic bacterial promoter&nbsp
   4071..4862    +  CDS            neo: KKA2_KLEPN - Also known as kan, nptII. Experimental evidence at protein level: Swiss-Prot protein existence level 1. Resistance to kanamycin, neomycin, paromomycin, ribostamycin, butirosin and gentamicin B. From Klebsiella pneumoniae.
   5023..5611    -  rep_origin     ori: high-copy-number ColE1/pMB1/pBR322/pUC origin of replication
   5737..5785    -  polyA_signal   poly(A) signal: synthetic polyadenylation signal
   5809..6207    -  CDS            BSD: blasticidin S deaminase; Aspergillus terreus BSD; confers resistance to blasticidin
   6238..6595    -  promoter       SV40 promoter: SV40 enhancer and early promoter
>Addgene plasmid #236867 | Nluc-KRAS(G12D)-cRAF(RBD)-HaloTag BiBRET Vector | addgene full sequence | sequence record 471855 | Addgene NGS Result
ACGCGTTAATTAAGACGTCGGCAGTGAAAAAAATGCTTTATTTGTGAAATTTGTGATGCTATTGCTTTAT
TTGTAACCATTATAAGCTGCAATAAACAAGTTAACAACAACAATTGCATTCATTTTATGTTTCAGGTTCA
GGGGGAGGTGTGGGAGGTTTTTTAAAGCAAGTAAAACCTCTACAAATGTGGTATGGCTGATTATGATCCG
CGGCCGCAATACGTCGACGTTATCAGCTGACTTCGTACGAGAGCCTAGGTGTTTCTAGAGGATCCCCGGG
TACCGAGCCCGAATTCGTTTAAACTTACATAATTACACACTTTGTCTTTGACTTCTTTTTCTTCTTTTTA
CCATCTTTGCTCATCTTTTCTTTATGTTTTCGAATTTCTCGAACTAATGTATAGAAGGCATCATCAACAC
CCTGTCTTGTCTTTGCTGATGTTTCAATAAAAGGAATTCCATAACTTCTTGCTAAGTCCTGAGCCTGTTT
TGTGTCTACTGTTCTAGAAGGCAAATCACATTTATTTCCTACTAGGACCATAGGTACATCTTCAGAGTCC
TTAACTCTTTTAATTTGTTCTCTATAATGGTGAATATCTTCAAATGATTTAGTATTATTTATGGCAAATA
CACAAAGAAAGCCCTCCCCAGTCCTCATGTACTGGTCCCTCATTGCACTGTACTCCTCTTGACCTGCTGT
GTCGAGAATATCCAAGAGACAGGTTTCTCCATCAATTACTACTTGCTTCCTGTAGGAATCCTCTATTGTT
GGATCATATTCGTCCACAAAATGATTCTGAATTAGCTGTATCGTCAAGGCACTCTTGCCTACGCCGTCAG
CTCCAACTACCACAAGTTTATATTCAGTCATGGCGATCGCGCCGCTCGAGCCCGCCAGAATGCGTTCGCA
CAGCCGCCAGCCGGTCACTCCGTTGATGGTTACTCGGAACAGCAGGGAGCCGTCGGGGTTGATCAGGCGC
TCGTCGATAATTTTGTTGCCGTTCCACAGGGTCCCTGTTACAGTGATCTTTTTGCCGTCGAACACGGCGA
TGCCTTCATACGGCCGTCCGAAATAGTCGATCATGTTCGGCGTAACCCCGTCGATTACCAGTGTGCCATA
GTGCAGGATCACCTTAAAGTGATGATCATCCACAGGGTACACCACCTTAAAAATTTTTTCGATCTGGCCC
ATTTGGTCGCCGCTCAGACCTTCATACGGGATGATGACATGGATGTCGATCTTCAGCCCATTTTCACCGC
TCAGGACAATCCTTTGGATCGGAGTTACGGACACCCCGAGATTCTGAAACAAACTGGACACACCTCCCTG
TTCAAGGACTTGGTCCAGGTTGTAGCCGGCTGTCTGTCGCCAGTCCCCAACGAAATCTTCGAGTGTGAAG
ACCATGGTGAGCGCTAGCTGCAAAAAGAACAAGTAGCTTGTATTCTATAGTGTCACCTAAATGGGCGATC
TGACGGTTCACTAAACCAGCTCTGCTTATATAGGCCTCCCTGGCGCGCCACTAGTTATTAATAGTAATCA
ATTACGGGGTCATTAGTTCATAGCCCATATATGGAGTTCCGCGTTACATAACTTACGGTAAATGGCCCGC
CTGGCTGACCGCCCAACGACCCCCGCCCATTGACGTCAATAATGACGTATGTTCCCATAGTAACGCCAAT
AGGGACTTTCCATTGACGTCAATGGGTGGAGTATTTACGGTAAACTGCCCACTTGGCAGTACATCAAGTG
TATCATATGCCAAGTCCGCCCCCTATTGACGTCAATGACGGTAAATGGCCCGCCTGGCATTATGCCCAGT
ACATGACCTTACGGGACTTTCCTACTTGGCAGTACATCTACGTATTAGTCATCGCTATTACCATGGTGAT
GCGGTTTTGGCAGTACACCAATGGGCGTGGATAGCGGTTTGACTCACGGGGATTTCCAAGTCTCCACCCC
ATTGACGTCAATGGGAGTTTGTTTTGGCACCAAAATCAACGGGACTTTCCAAAATGTCGTAATAACCCCG
CCCCGTTGACGCAAATGGGCGGTAGGCGTGTACGGTGGGAGGTCTATATAAGCAGAGCTGGTTTAGTGAA
CCGTCAGATCACTAGAAGCTTTATTGCGGTAGTTTATCACAGTTAAATTGCTAACGCAGTCAGTGCTTCT
GACACAACAGTCTCGAACTTAAGCTGCAGAAGTTGGTCGTGAGGCACTGGGCAGGTAAGTATCAAGGTTA
CAAGACAGGTTTAAGGAGACCAATAGAAACTGGGCTTGTCGAGACAGAGAAGACTCTTGCGTTTCTGATA
GGCACCTATTGGTCTTACTGACATCCACTTTGCCTTTCTCTCCACAGGTGTCCACTCCCAGTTCAATTAC
AGCTCTTAAGGCTAGAGTATTAATACGACTCACTATAGGGCTAGCGATCGCCATGCCTTCTAAGACAAGC
AACACTATCCGTGTTTTCTTGCCGAACAAGCAAAGAACAGTGGTCAATGTGCGAAATGGAATGAGCTTGC
ATGACTGCCTTATGAAAGCACTCAAGGTGAGGGGCCTGCAACCAGAGTGCTGTGCAGTGTTCAGACTTCT
CCACGAACACAAAGGTAAAAAAGCACGCTTAGATTGGAATACTGATGCTGCGTCTTTGATTGGAGAAGAA
CTTCAAGTAGATTTCCTGGATCATGTTTCTCTCGAGCCAACCACTGAGGATCTGTACTTTCAGAGCGATA
ACGATGGATCCGAAATCGGTACTGGCTTTCCATTCGACCCCCATTATGTGGAAGTCCTGGGCGAGCGCAT
GCACTACGTCGATGTTGGTCCGCGCGATGGCACCCCTGTGCTGTTCCTGCACGGTAACCCGACCTCCTCC
TACGTGTGGCGCAACATCATCCCGCATGTTGCACCGACCCATCGCTGCATTGCTCCAGACCTGATCGGTA
TGGGCAAATCCGACAAACCAGACCTGGGTTATTTCTTCGACGACCACGTCCGCTTCATGGATGCCTTCAT
CGAAGCCCTGGGTCTGGAAGAGGTCGTCCTGGTCATTCACGACTGGGGCTCCGCTCTGGGTTTCCACTGG
GCCAAGCGCAATCCAGAGCGCGTCAAAGGTATTGCATTTATGGAGTTCATCCGCCCTATCCCGACCTGGG
ACGAATGGCCAGAATTTGCCCGCGAGACCTTCCAGGCCTTCCGCACCACCGACGTCGGCCGCAAGCTGAT
CATCGATCAGAACGTTTTTATCGAGGGTACGCTGCCGATGGGTGTCGTCCGCCCGCTGACTGAAGTCGAG
ATGGACCATTACCGCGAGCCGTTCCTGAATCCTGTTGACCGCGAGCCACTGTGGCGCTTCCCAAACGAGC
TGCCAATCGCCGGTGAGCCAGCGAACATCGTCGCGCTGGTCGAAGAATACATGGACTGGCTGCACCAGTC
CCCTGTCCCGAAGCTGCTGTTCTGGGGCACCCCAGGCGTTCTGATCCCACCGGCCGAAGCCGCTCGCCTG
GCCAAAAGCCTGCCTAACTGCAAGGCTGTGGACATCGGCCCGGGTCTGAATCTGCTGCAAGAAGACAACC
CGGACCTGATCGGCAGCGAGATCGCGCGCTGGCTGTCTACTCTGGAGATTTCCGGTTAATAGAATTCTAG
AGTCGACCTGCAGGCATGCAAGCTGATTTGGCTGCTGCCACCGCTGAGCAAGGCCGCTTCGAGCAGACAT
GATAAGATACATTGATGAGTTTGGACAAACCACAACTAGAATGCAGTGAAAAAAATGCTTTATTTGTGAA
ATTTGTGATGCTATTGCTTTATTTGTAACCATTATAAGCTGCAATAAACAAGTTAACAACAACAATTGCA
TTCATTTTATGTTTCAGGTTCAGGGGGAGATGTGGGAGGTTTTTTTAAGCAAGTAAAACCTCTACAAATG
TGGTAAAATCTTAATTAAGAATTCTAATATAACTTCGTATAGCATACATTATACGAAGTTATGGATCCAC
TGTTGACAATTAATCATCGGCATAGTATATCGGCATAGTATAATACGACAAGGTGAGGAACTAAACCCAG
GAGGCAGATCATGATTGAACAAGATGGATTGCACGCAGGTTCTCCGGCCGCTTGGGTGGAGAGGCTATTC
GGCTATGACTGGGCACAACAGACAATCGGCTGCTCTGATGCCGCCGTGTTCCGGCTGTCAGCGCAGGGGC
GCCCGGTTCTTTTTGTCAAGACCGACCTGTCCGGTGCCCTGAATGAACTGCAGGACGAGGCAGCGCGGCT
ATCGTGGCTGGCCACGACGGGCGTTCCTTGCGCAGCTGTGCTCGACGTTGTCACTGAAGCGGGAAGGGAC
TGGCTGCTATTGGGCGAAGTGCCGGGGCAGGATCTCCTGTCATCTCACCTTGCTCCTGCCGAGAAAGTAT
CCATCATGGCTGATGCAATGCGGCGGCTGCATACGCTTGATCCGGCTACCTGCCCATTCGACCACCAAGC
GAAACATCGCATCGAGCGAGCACGTACTCGGATGGAAGCCGGTCTTGTCGATCAGGATGATCTGGACGAA
GAGCATCAGGGGCTCGCGCCAGCCGAACTGTTCGCCAGGCTCAAGGCGCGCATGCCCGACGGCGAGGATC
TCGTCGTGACCCATGGCGATGCCTGCTTGCCGAATATCATGGTGGAAAATGGCCGCTTTTCTGGATTCAT
CGACTGTGGCCGGCTGGGTGTGGCGGACCGCTATCAGGACATAGCGTTGGCTACCCGTGATATTGCTGAA
GAGCTTGGCGGCGAATGGGCTGACCGCTTCCTCGTGCTTTACGGTATCGCCGCTCCCGATTCGCAGCGCA
TCGCCTTCTATCGCCTTCTTGACGAGTTCTTCTGATTCGAAATGACCGACCAAGCGACGCCCAACCGGTA
TCAGCTCACTCAAAGGCGGTAATACGGTTATCCACAGAATCAGGGGATAACGCAGGAAAGAACATGTGAG
CAAAAGGCCAGCAAAAGGCCAGGAACCGTAAAAAGGCCGCGTTGCTGGCGTTTTTCCATAGGCTCCGCCC
CCCTGACGAGCATCACAAAAATCGACGCTCAAGTCAGAGGTGGCGAAACCCGACAGGACTATAAAGATAC
CAGGCGTTTCCCCCTGGAAGCTCCCTCGTGCGCTCTCCTGTTCCGACCCTGCCGCTTACCGGATACCTGT
CCGCCTTTCTCCCTTCGGGAAGCGTGGCGCTTTCTCATAGCTCACGCTGTAGGTATCTCAGTTCGGTGTA
GGTCGTTCGCTCCAAGCTGGGCTGTGTGCACGAACCCCCCGTTCAGCCCGACCGCTGCGCCTTATCCGGT
AACTATCGTCTTGAGTCCAACCCGGTAAGACACGACTTATCGCCACTGGCAGCAGCCACTGGTAACAGGA
TTAGCAGAGCGAGGTATGTAGGCGGTGCTACAGAGTTCTTGAAGTGGTGGCCTAACTACGGCTACACTAG
AAGGACAGTATTTGGTATCTGCGCTCTGCTGAAGCCAGTTACCTTCGGAAAAAGAGTTGGTAGCTCTTGA
TCCGGCAAACAAACCACCGCTGGTAGCGGTGGTTTTTTTGTTTGCAAGCAGCAGATTACGCGCAGAAAAA
AAGGATTTCAAGAAGATCCTTTGATCTTTTCTACGGGGTCTGACGCTCAGTGGAACGAAAACTCACGTTA
AGGGATTTTGGTCATGAGATTATCAAAAAGGATCTTCACCTAGATCCTTTTATAGTCCGGAATCGTCACA
CAAAAAACCAACACACAGATGTAATGAAAATAAAGATATTTTATTGCGGCCATCGTGATGGCTAGAGTTT
AGCCCTCCCACACATAACCAGAGGGCAGCAATTCACGAATCCCAACTGCCGTCGGCTGTCCATCACTGTC
CTTCACTATGGCTTTGATCCCAGGATGCAGATCGAGAAGCACCTGTCGGCACCGTCCGCAGGGGCTCAAG
ATGCCCCTGTTCTCATTTCCGATCGCGACGATACAAGTCAGGTTGCCAGCTGCCGCAGCAGCAGCAGTGC
CCAGCACCACGAGTTCTGCACAAGGTCCCCCAGTAAAATGATATACATTGACACCAGTGAAGATGCGGCC
GTCGCTAGAGAGAGCTGCGCTGGCGACGCTGTAGTCTTCAGAGATGGGGATGCTGTTGATTGTAGCCGTT
GCTCTTTCAATGAGGGTGGATTCTTCTTGAGACAAAGGCTTGGCCATGGTGGCGCTAGTGTCAGAAGAAT
CGAGCTTTTTGCAAAAGCCTAGGCCTCCAAAAAAGCCTCCTCACTACTTCTGGAATAGCTCAGAGGCCGA
GGCGGCCTCGGCCTCTGCATAAATAAAAAAAATTAGTCAGCCATGGGGCGGAGAATGGGCGGAACTGGGC
GGAGTTAGGGGCGGGATGGGCGGAGTTAGGGGCGGGACTATGGTTGCTGACTAATTGAGATGCATGCTTT
GCATACTTCTGCCTGCTGGGGAGCCTGGGGACTTTCCACACCTGGTTGCTGACTAATTGAGATGCATGCT
TTGCATACTTCTGCCTGCTGGGGAGCCTGGGGACTTTCCACACCCTAACTGACACACATTCCACAGCTGG
TTCTTTCCGCCTCAGAAGGTACCTAACCAAGTTCCTCTTTCAGAGGTTATTTCAGGCCATGGTGCTGCGC
AAG
